>Addgene plasmid #231166 | pDL691 | addgene full sequence | sequence record 458134 | Addgene NGS Result
ATGTCCCGAAGACATTAAACTACGGTTCTTTAAGTAGATCCGTGTCTGAAGTTTTAGGTTCAATTTAAAC
CTACGAGATTGACATTCTCGACTGATCTTGATTGATCGGTAAGTCTTTTGTAATTTAATTTTCTTTTTGA
TTTTATTTTAAATTGTTATCTGTTTCTGTGTATAGACTGTTTGAGATCGGCGTTTGGCCGACTCATTGTC
TTACCATAGGGGAACGGACTTTGTTTGTGTTGTTATTTTATTTGTATTTTATTAAAATTCTCAACGATCT
GAAAAAGCCTCGCGGCTAAGAGATTGTTGGGGGGTGAGTAAGTACTTTTAAAGTGATGATGGTTACAAAG
GCAAAAGGGGTAAAACCCCTCGCCTACGTAAGCGTTATTACGCCCGTCTGTACTTATATCAGTACACTGA
CGAGTCCCTAAAGGACGAAACGGGAGAACGCTAGCCACCACCACCACCACCACGTGTGAATTACAGGTGA
CCAGCTCGAATTTCCCCGATCGTTCAAACATTTGGCAATAAAGTTTCTTAAGATTGAATCCTGTTGCCGG
TCTTGCGATGATTATCATATAATTTCTGTTGAATTACGTTAAGCATGTAATAATTAACATGTAATGCATG
ACGTTATTTATGAGATGGGTTTTTATGATTAGAGTCCCGCAATTATACATTTAATACGCGATAGAAAACA
AAATATAGCGCGCAAACTAGGATAAATTATCGCGCGCGGTGTCATCTATGTTACTAGATCGGGAATTAAA
CTATCAGTGTTTGACAGGATATATTGGCGGGTAAACCTAAGAGAAAAGAGCGTTTATTAGAATAATCGGA
TATTTAAAAGGGCGTGAAAAGGTTTATCCGTTCGTCCATTTGTATGTGCATGCCAACCACAGGGTTCCCC
TCGGGATCAAAGTACTTTGATCCAACCCCTCCGCTGCTATAGTGCAGTCGGCTTCTGACGTTCAGTGCAG
CCGTCTTCTGAAAACGACATGTCGCACAAGTCCTAAGTTACGCGACAGGCTGCCGCCCTGCCCTTTTCCT
GGCGTTTTCTTGTCGCGTGTTTTAGTCGCATAAAGTAGAATACTTGCGACTAGAACCGGAGACATTACGC
CATGAACAAGAGCGCCGCCGCTGGCCTGCTGGGCTATGCCCGCGTCAGCACCGACGACCAGGACTTGACC
AACCAACGGGCCGAACTGCACGCGGCCGGCTGCACCAAGCTGTTTTCCGAGAAGATCACCGGCACCAGGC
GCGACCGCCCGGAGCTGGCCAGGATGCTTGACCACCTACGCCCTGGCGACGTTGTGACAGTGACCAGGCT
AGACCGCCTGGCCCGCAGCACCCGCGACCTACTGGACATTGCCGAGCGCATCCAGGAGGCCGGCGCGGGC
CTGCGTAGCCTGGCAGAGCCGTGGGCCGACACCACCACGCCGGCCGGCCGCATGGTGTTGACCGTGTTCG
CCGGCATTGCCGAGTTCGAGCGTTCCCTAATCATCGACCGCACCCGGAGCGGGCGCGAGGCCGCCAAGGC
CCGAGGCGTGAAGTTTGGCCCCCGCCCTACCCTCACCCCGGCACAGATCGCGCACGCCCGCGAGCTGATC
GACCAGGAAGGCCGCACCGTGAAAGAGGCGGCTGCACTGCTTGGCGTGCATCGCTCGACCCTGTACCGCG
CACTTGAGCGCAGCGAGGAAGTGACGCCCACCGAGGCCAGGCGGCGCGGTGCCTTCCGTGAGGACGCATT
GACCGAGGCCGACGCCCTGGCGGCCGCCGAGAATGAACGCCAAGAGGAACAAGCATGAAACCGCACCAGG
ACGGCCAGGACGAACCGTTTTTCATTACCGAAGAGATCGAGGCGGAGATGATCGCGGCCGGGTACGTGTT
CGAGCCGCCCGCGCACGTCTCAACCGTGCGGCTGCATGAAATCCTGGCCGGTTTGTCTGATGCCAAGCTG
GCGGCCTGGCCGGCCAGCTTGGCCGCTGAAGAAACCGAGCGCCGCCGTCTAAAAAGGTGATGTGTATTTG
AGTAAAACAGCTTGCGTCATGCGGTCGCTGCGTATATGATGCGATGAGTAAATAAACAAATACGCAAGGG
GAACGCATGAAGGTTATCGCTGTACTTAACCAGAAAGGCGGGTCAGGCAAGACGACCATCGCAACCCATC
TAGCCCGCGCCCTGCAACTCGCCGGGGCCGATGTTCTGTTAGTCGATTCCGATCCCCAGGGCAGTGCCCG
CGATTGGGCGGCCGTGCGGGAAGATCAACCGCTAACCGTTGTCGGCATCGACCGCCCGACGATTGACCGC
GACGTGAAGGCCATCGGCCGGCGCGACTTCGTAGTGATCGACGGAGCGCCCCAGGCGGCGGACTTGGCTG
TGTCCGCGATCAAGGCAGCCGACTTCGTGCTGATTCCGGTGCAGCCAAGCCCTTACGACATATGGGCCAC
CGCCGACCTGGTGGAGCTGGTTAAGCAGCGCATTGAGGTCACGGATGGAAGGCTACAAGCGGCCTTTGTC
GTGTCGCGGGCGATCAAAGGCACGCGCATCGGCGGTGAGGTTGCCGAGGCGCTGGCCGGGTACGAGCTGC
CCATTCTTGAGTCCCGTATCACGCAGCGCGTGAGCTACCCAGGCACTGCCGCCGCCGGCACAACCGTTCT
TGAATCAGAACCCGAGGGCGACGCTGCCCGCGAGGTCCAGGCGCTGGCCGCTGAAATTAAATCAAAACTC
ATTTGAGTTAATGAGGTAAAGAGAAAATGAGCAAAAGCACAAACACGCTAAGTGCCGGCCGTCCGAGCGC
ACGCAGCAGCAAGGCTGCAACGTTGGCCAGCCTGGCAGACACGCCAGCCATGAAGCGGGTCAACTTTCAG
TTGCCGGCGGAGGATCACACCAAGCTGAAGATGTACGCGGTACGCCAAGGCAAGACCATTACCGAGCTGC
TATCTGAATACATCGCGCAGCTACCAGAGTAAATGAGCAAATGAATAAATGAGTAGATGAATTTTAGCGG
CTAAAGGAGGCGGCATGGAAAATCAAGAACAACCAGGCACCGACGCCGTGGAATGCCCCATGTGTGGAGG
AACGGGCGGTTGGCCAGGCGTAAGCGGCTGGGTTGCCTGCCGGCCCTGCAATGGCACTGGAACCCCCAAG
CCCGAGGAATCGGCGTGAGCGGTCGCAAACCATCCGGCCCGGTACAAATCGGCGCGGCGCTGGGTGATGA
CCTGGTGGAGAAGTTGAAGGCCGCGCAGGCCGCCCAGCGGCAACGCATCGAGGCAGAAGCACGCCCCGGT
GAATCGTGGCAAGCGGCCGCTGATCGAATCCGCAAAGAATCCCGGCAACCGCCGGCAGCCGGTGCGCCGT
CGATTAGGAAGCCGCCCAAGGGCGACGAGCAACCAGATTTTTTCGTTCCGATGCTCTATGACGTGGGCAC
CCGCGATAGTCGCAGCATCATGGACGTGGCCGTTTTCCGTCTGTCGAAGCGTGACCGACGAGCTGGCGAG
GTGATCCGCTACGAGCTTCCAGACGGGCACGTAGAGGTTTCCGCAGGGCCGGCCGGCATGGCCAGTGTGT
GGGATTACGACCTGGTACTGATGGCGGTTTCCCATCTAACCGAATCCATGAACCGATACCGGGAAGGGAA
GGGAGACAAGCCCGGCCGCGTGTTCCGTCCACACGTTGCGGACGTACTCAAGTTCTGCCGGCGAGCCGAT
GGCGGAAAGCAGAAAGACGACCTGGTAGAAACCTGCATTCGGTTAAACACCACGCACGTTGCCATGCAGC
GTACGAAGAAGGCCAAGAACGGCCGCCTGGTGACGGTATCCGAGGGTGAAGCCTTGATTAGCCGCTACAA
GATCGTAAAGAGCGAAACCGGGCGGCCGGAGTACATCGAGATCGAGCTAGCTGATTGGATGTACCGCGAG
ATCACAGAAGGCAAGAACCCGGACGTGCTGACGGTTCACCCCGATTACTTTTTGATCGATCCCGGCATCG
GCCGTTTTCTCTACCGCCTGGCACGCCGCGCCGCAGGCAAGGCAGAAGCCAGATGGTTGTTCAAGACGAT
CTACGAACGCAGTGGCAGCGCCGGAGAGTTCAAGAAGTTCTGTTTCACCGTGCGCAAGCTGATCGGGTCA
AATGACCTGCCGGAGTACGATTTGAAGGAGGAGGCGGGGCAGGCTGGCCCGATCCTAGTCATGCGCTACC
GCAACCTGATCGAGGGCGAAGCATCCGCCGGTTCCTAATGTACGGAGCAGATGCTAGGGCAAATTGCCCT
AGCAGGGGAAAAAGGTCGAAAAGGTCTCTTTCCTGTGGATAGCACGTACATTGGGAACCCAAAGCCGTAC
ATTGGGAACCGGAACCCGTACATTGGGAACCCAAAGCCGTACATTGGGAACCGGTCACACATGTAAGTGA
CTGATATAAAAGAGAAAAAAGGCGATTTTTCCGCCTAAAACTCTTTAAAACTTATTAAAACTCTTAAAAC
CCGCCTGGCCTGTGCATAACTGTCTGGCCAGCGCACAGCCGAAGAGCTGCAAAAAGCGCCTACCCTTCGG
TCGCTGCGCTCCCTACGCCCCGCCGCTTCGCGTCGGCCTATCGCGGCCGCTGGCCGCTCAAAAATGGCTG
GCCTACGGCCAGGCAATCTACCAGGGCGCGGACAAGCCGCGCCGTCGCCACTCGACCGCCGGCGCCCACA
TCAAGGCACCCTGCCTCGCGCGTTTCGGTGATGACGGTGAAAACCTCTGACACATGCAGCTCCCGGAGAC
GGTCACAGCTTGTCTGTAAGCGGATGCCGGGAGCAGACAAGCCCGTCAGGGCGCGTCAGCGGGTGTTGGC
GGGTGTCGGGGCGCAGCCATGACCCAGTCACGTAGCGATAGCGGAGTGTATACTGGCTTAACTATGCGGC
ATCAGAGCAGATTGTACTGAGAGTGCACCATATGCGGTGTGAAATACCGCACAGATGCGTAAGGAGAAAA
TACCGCATCAGGCGCTCTTCCGCTTCCTCGCTCACTGACTCGCTGCGCTCGGTCGTTCGGCTGCGGCGAG
CGGTATCAGCTCACTCAAAGGCGGTAATACGGTTATCCACAGAATCAGGGGATAACGCAGGAAAGAACAT
GTGAGCAAAAGGCCAGCAAAAGGCCAGGAACCGTAAAAAGGCCGCGTTGCTGGCGTTTTTCCATAGGCTC
CGCCCCCCTGACGAGCATCACAAAAATCGACGCTCAAGTCAGAGGTGGCGAAACCCGACAGGACTATAAA
GATACCAGGCGTTTCCCCCTGGAAGCTCCCTCGTGCGCTCTCCTGTTCCGACCCTGCCGCTTACCGGATA
CCTGTCCGCCTTTCTCCCTTCGGGAAGCGTGGCGCTTTCTCATAGCTCACGCTGTAGGTATCTCAGTTCG
GTGTAGGTCGTTCGCTCCAAGCTGGGCTGTGTGCACGAACCCCCCGTTCAGCCCGACCGCTGCGCCTTAT
CCGGTAACTATCGTCTTGAGTCCAACCCGGTAAGACACGACTTATCGCCACTGGCAGCAGCCACTGGTAA
CAGGATTAGCAGAGCGAGGTATGTAGGCGGTGCTACAGAGTTCTTGAAGTGGTGGCCTAACTACGGCTAC
ACTAGAAGGACAGTATTTGGTATCTGCGCTCTGCTGAAGCCAGTTACCTTCGGAAAAAGAGTTGGTAGCT
CTTGATCCGGCAAACAAACCACCGCTGGTAGCGGTGGTTTTTTTGTTTGCAAGCAGCAGATTACGCGCAG
AAAAAAAGGATCTCAAGAAGATCCTTTGATCTTTTCTACGGGGTCTGACGCTCAGTGGAACGAAAACTCA
CGTTAAGGGCTGATGAATCCCCTAATGATTTTTATCAAAATCATTAAGTTAAGGTAGATACACATCTTGT
CATATGATCAAATGGTTTCGCCAAAAATCAATAATCAGACAACAAAATGTGCGAACTCGATATTTTACAC
GACTCTCTTTACCAATTCTGCCCCGAATTACACTTAAAACGACTCAACAGCTTAACGTTGGCTTGCCACG
CCTTACTTGACTGTAAAACTCTCACTCTTACCGAACTTGGCCGTAACCTGCCAACCAAAGCGAGAACAAA
ACATAACATCAAACGAATCGACCGATTGTTAGGTAATCGTCACCTCCACAAAGAGCGACTCGCTGTATAC
CGTTGGCATGCTAGCTTTATCTGTTCGGGCAATACGATGCCCATTGTACTTGTTGACTGGTCTGATATCC
GTGAGCAAAAACGGCTTATGGTATTGCGAGCTTCAGTCGCACTACACGGTCGTTCTGTTACTCTTTATGA
GAAAGCGTTCCCGCTTTCAGAGCAATGTTCAAAGAAAGCTCATGACCAATTTCTAGCCGACCTTGCGAGC
ATTCTACCGAGTAACACCACACCGCTCATTGTCAGTGATGCTGGCTTTAAAGTGCCATGGATTCTAGCAA
CTAACTTACCTGTTGAAATTCGAACACCCAAACAACTTGTTAATATCTATTCGAAGCGAATGCAGATTGA
AGAAACCTTCCGAGACTTGAAAAGTCCTGCCTACGGACTAGGCCTACGCCATAGCCGAACGAGCAGCTCA
GAGCGTTTTGATATCATGCTGCTAATCGCCCTGATGCTTCAACTAACATGTTGGCTTGCGGGCGTTCATG
CTCAGAAACAAGGTTGGGACAAGCACTTCCAGGCTAACACAGTCAGAAATCGAAACGTACTCTCAACAGT
TCGCTTAGGCATGGAAGTTTTGCGGCATTCTGGCTACACAATAACAAGGGAAGACTCACTCGTGGCTGCA
ACCCTGCTTACTCAAAATCTATTCACACATGGTTACGTTTTGGGGAAATTATGAGGGGATCTCTCAGCGT
TAAGGGATTTTGGTCATGCATTCTAGGTACTAAAACAATTCATCCAGTAAAATATAATATTTTATTTTCT
CCCAATCAGGCTTGATCCCCAGTAAGTCAAAAAATAGCTCGACATACTGTTCTTCCCCGATATCCTCCCT
GATCGACCGGACGCAGAAGGCAATGTCATACCACTTGTCCGCCCTGCCGCTTCTCCCAAGATCAATAAAG
CCACTTACTTTGCCATCTTTCACAAAGATGTTGCTGTCTCCCAGGTCGCCGTGGGAAAAGACAAGTTCCT
CTTCGGGCTTTTCCGTCTTTAAAAAATCATACAGCTCGCGCGGATCTTTAAATGGAGTGTCTTCTTCCCA
GTTTTCGCAATCCACATCGGCCAGATCGTTATTCAGTAAGTAATCCAATTCGGCTAAGCGGCTGTCTAAG
CTATTCGTATAGGGACAATCCGATATGTCGATGGAGTGAAAGAGCCTGATGCACTCCGCATACAGCTCGA
TAATCTTTTCAGGGCTTTGTTCATCTTCATACTCTTCCGAGCAAAGGACGCCATCGGCCTCACTCATGAG
CAGATTGCTCCAGCCATCATGCCGTTCAAAGTGCAGGACCTTTGGAACAGGCAGCTTTCCTTCCAGCCAT
AGCATCATGTCCTTTTCCCGTTCCACATCATAGGTGGTCCCTTTATACCGGCTGTCCGTCATTTTTAAAT
ATAGGTTTTCATTTTCTCCCACCAGCTTATATACCTTAGCAGGAGACATTCCTTCCGTATCTTTTACGCA
GCGGTATTTTTCGATCAGTTTTTTCAATTCCGGTGATATTCTCATTTTAGCCATTTATTATTTCCTTCCT
CTTTTCTACAGTATTTAAAGATACCCCAAGAAGCTAATTATAACAAGACGAACTCCAATTCACTGTTCCT
TGCATTCTAAAACCTTAAATACCAGAAAACAGCTTTTTCAAAGTTGTTTTCAAAGTTGGCGTATAACATA
GTATCGACGGAGCCGATTTTGAAACCGCGGTGATCACAGGCAGCAACGCTCTGTCATCGTTACAATCAAC
ATGCTACCCTCCGCGAGATCATCCGTGTTTCAAACCCGGCAGCTTAGTTGCCGTTCTTCCGAATAGCATC
GGTAACATGAGCAAAGTCTGCCGCCTTACAACGGCTCTCCCGCTGACGCCGTCCCGGACTGATGGGCTGC
CTGTATCGAGTGGTGATTTTGTGCCGAGCTGCCGGTCGGGGAGCTGTTGGCTGGCTGGTGGCAGGATATA
TTGTGGTGTAAACAAATTGACGCTTAGACAACTTAATAACACATTGCGGACGTTTTTAATGTACTGAATT
AACGCCGAATTAATTCCTAGGCCACCATGTTGGGCCCGGCGCGCCAAGCTTGCATGCCTGCAGGTCAACA
TGGTGGAGCACGACACTCTCGTCTACTCCAAGAATATCAAAGATACAGTCTCAGAAGACCAGAGGGCTAT
TGAGACTTTTCAACAAAGGGTAATATCGGGAAACCTCCTCGGATTCCATTGCCCAGCTATCTGTCACTTC
ATCGAAAGGACAGTAGAAAAGGAAGATGGCTTCTACAAATGCCATCATTGCGATAAAGGAAAGGCTATCG
TTCAAGATGCCTCTACCGACAGTGGTCCCAAAGATGGACCCCCACCCACGAGGAACATCGTGGAAAAAGA
AGACGTTCCAACCACGTCTTCAAAGCAAGTGGATTGATGTGATGGTCAACATGGTGGAGCACGACACTCT
CGTCTACTCCAAGAATATCAAAGATACAGTCTCAGAAGACCAGAGGGCTATTGAGACTTTTCAACAAAGG
GTAATATCGGGAAACCTCCTCGGATTCCATTGCCCAGCTATCTGTCACTTCATCGAAAGGACAGTAGAAA
AGGAAGATGGCTTCTACAAATGCCATCATTGCGATAAAGGAAAGGCTATCGTTCAAGATGCCTCTACCGA
CAGTGGTCCCAAAGATGGACCCCCACCCACGAGGAACATCGTGGAAAAAGAAGACGTTCCAACCACGTCT
TCAAAGCAAGTGGATTGATGTGATATCTCCACTGACGTAAGGGATGACGCACAATCCCACTATCCTTCGC
AAGACCCTTCCTCTATATAAGGAAGTTCATTTCATTTGGAGAGGATAAAACATTGCACCTATGGTGTTGC
CCTGGCTGGGGTATGTCAGTGATCGCAGTAGAATGTACTAATTGACAAGTTGGAGAATACGGTAGAACGT
CCTTATCCAACACAGCCTTTATCCCTCTCCCTGACGAGGTTTTTGTCAGTGTAATATTTCTTTTTGAACT
ATCCAGCTTAGTACCGTACGGGAAAGTGACTGGTGTGCTTATCTTTGAAATGTTACTTTGGGTTTCGGTT
CTTTAGGTTAGTAAGAAAGCACTTGTCTTCTCATACAAAGGAAAACCTGAGACGTATCGCTTACGAAAGT
AGCAATGAAAGAAAGGTGGTGGTTTTAATCGCTACCGCAAAAACGATGGGGTCGTTTTAATTAACTTCTC
CTACGCAAGCGTCTAAACGGACGTTGGGGTTTTGCTAGTTTCTTTAGAGAAAACTAGCTAAGTCTTTAAT
GTTATCATTAGAGATGGCATAAATATAATACTTGTGTCTGCTGATAAGATCATTTTAATTTGGACGATTA
GACTTGTTGAACTACAGGTTACTGAATCACTTGCGCTAATCAACATGGGAGATATGTACGATGAATCATT
TGACAAGTCGGGCGGTCCTGCTGACTTGATGGACGATTCTTGGGTGGAATCAGTTTCGTGGAAAGATCTG
TTGAAGAAGTTACACAGCATAAAATTTGCACTACAGTCTGGTAGAGATGAGATCACTGGGTTACTAGCGG
CACTGAATAGACAGTGTCCTTATTCACCATATGAGCAGTTTCCAGATAAGAAGGTGTATTTCCTTTTAGA
CTCACGGGCTAACAGTGCTCTTGGTGTGATTCAGAACGCTTCAGCGTTCAAGAGACGAGCTGATGAGAAG
AATGCAGTGGCGGGTGTTACAAATATTCCTGCGAATCCAAACACAACGGTTACGACGAACCAAGGGAGTA
CTACTACTACCAAGGCGAACACTGGCTCGACTTTGGAAGAAGACTTGTACACTTATTACAAATTCGATGA
TGCCTCTACAGCTTTCCACAAATCTCTAACTTCGTTAGAGAACATGGAGTTGAAGAGTTATTACCGAAGG
AACTTTGAGAAAGTATTCGGGATTAAGTTTGGTGGAGCAGCTGCTAGTTCATCTGCACCGCCTCCAGCGA
GTGGAGGTCCGATACGTCCTAATCCCTAGGGATTTAAGGACGTGAACTCTGTTGAGATCTCTGTGAAATT
CAGAGGGTGGGTGATACCATATTCACTGATGCCATTAGCGACATCTAAATAGGGCTAATTGTGACTAATT
TGAGGGAATTTCCTTTACCATTGACGTCAGTGTCGTTGGTAGCATTTGAGTTTCGGAGCATCTTGTTCTG
GGGTTTCACACTATCTTTAGAGAAAGTGTTAAGTTAATTAAGTTATCTTAATTAAGAGCATAATTATACT
GATTTGTCTCTCGTTGATAGAGTCTATCATTCTGTTACTAAAAATTTGACAACTCGGTTTGCTGACCTAC
TGGTTACTGTATCACTTACCCGAGTTAACGAGTCTAGAAACATGGATCTGCGTCTAATTTTCGGTCCAAC
TTGCACAGGAAAGACGTCGACCGCGATACGTCTTGCCCAGCAGACTGGCCTTCCAGTCCTTTCGCTCGAT
CGGGTCCAATGCTGTCCTCAACTGTCAACCGGAAGCGGACGACCAACAGTGGAAGAACTGAAAGGAACGA
CCCGTCTATACCTTGAAGATCGGCCTCTGGTGAAGGGTATCATCGCAGCCAAGCAAGCTCACGAAAGGCT
GATCGGGGAAGTGTACAATTATGAGGCCCACGGCGGGCTTATTCTTGAGGGAGGATCTATCTCGTTGCTC
AGGTGCATGGCGCAAAGCAGTTATTGGAGTACCGATTTTCGTTGGCATATTATTCGCCACAAGTTAGCAG
ACGAGGAGACATTCATGAACGCGGCCAAGGCCAGAGTTAGGCAGATGTTGCGCCCTGCTGTAGGCCCATC
TATTATTCAAGAGTTGGTTCATCTTTGGAATGAGCCTCGGCTGAGGCCCATACTGAAAGAGATCGACGGA
TATCGATATGCCATGTTATTTGCTAGCCAGAACCAGATCACACCCGATATGCTATTGCAGCTTGACCCAG
ATATGGAGGGTGAGTTGATTCATGGAATCGCTCAGGAGTATCTCATCCATGCGCGCCGGCAGGAGCAGGA
ATTCCCTCCAGTGAGCGTGGTCGCTTTCGAAGGATTCGAAGGTCCACCGTTCGGAATGTGCTAGAAACCC
TATCGTCAGGTGTACCTGGTTTAAGAGCTATGCTGGAAACAGCATAGCAAGTTTAAATAAGGCTAGTCCG
TTATCAACTTGAAAAAGTGGCACCGAGTCGGTGCTCCCGCTCCCGTAGCTCAGTTGGTTAGAGCGTTGGT
CTTATGAGCCGAAGGTCGCGGGTTCGAGCCCCGCCGGAAGCATCGCGGCCGGGTACGTGTTCGAGCTGAG
AGGGTGCATGAGGCTTGCCAGTTTAAGAGCTATGCTGGAAACAGCATAGCAAGTTTAAATAAGGCTAGTC
CGTTATCAACTTGAAAAAGTGGCACCGAGTCGGTGCTCCCGCTCCCGTAGCTCAGTTGGTTAGAGCGTTG
GTCTTATGAGCCGAAGGTCGCGGGTTCGAGCCCCGCCGGAAGCAGGAT
Features (pLannotate 1.2.2; 23 found; start..end, strand, type, name):
    355..394     +  ncRNA          TLS-PK6: Accession: RF01101 - Pseudoknot of tRNA-like structure
    390..445     +  ncRNA          Hammerhead 3: Accession: RF00008 - Hammerhead ribozyme (type III)
    455..473     +  CDS            9xHis (fragment): 9xHis affinity tag
    508..760     +  terminator     NOS terminator: nopaline synthase terminator and poly(A) signal
    782..806     +  misc_feature   RB T-DNA repeat: right border repeat from nopaline C58 T-DNA
   1146..1547    +  CDS            Y4CG_SINFN (fragment): Protein inferred from homology: Swiss-Prot protein existence level 3. From Sinorhizobium fredii (strain NBRC 101917 / NGR234).
   2107..2736    +  CDS            pVS1 StaA: stability protein from the Pseudomonas plasmid pVS1 (Heeb et al., 2000)
   3165..4238    +  CDS            pVS1 RepA: replication protein from the Pseudomonas plasmid pVS1 (Heeb et al., 2000)
   4304..4498    +  rep_origin     pVS1 oriV: origin of replication for the Pseudomonas plasmid pVS1 (Heeb et al., 2000)
   4701..4740    +  CDS            rop (fragment): Rop protein, which maintains plasmids at low copy number; rop
   4842..4982    +  misc_feature   bom: basis of mobility region from pBR322
   5168..5756    -  rep_origin     ori: high-copy-number ColE1/pMB1/pBR322/pUC origin of replication
   5864..5933    -  ncRNA          RNA-OUT: Accession: RF00240 - RNA-OUT
   6890..7684    -  CDS            KanR: aminoglycoside phosphotransferase; aphA-3; confers resistance to kanamycin
   8109..8133    +  misc_feature   LB T-DNA repeat: left border repeat from nopaline C58 T-DNA
   8236..8256    -  misc_feature   MCS (fragment): pUC18/19 multiple cloning site
   8331..9005    +  promoter       CaMV 35S promoter (enhanced): cauliflower mosaic virus 35S promoter with a duplicated enhancer region
   9565..10176   +  CDS            CP: CAPSD_TRVPP - Experimental evidence at protein level: Swiss-Prot protein existence level 1. Capsid protein self-assembles to form rod-shaped virions about 22 nm in diameter with a central canal enclosing the viral genomic RNA. From Tobacco rattle virus (isolate PpK20) (TRV).
  10542..11258   +  CDS            izt: IPT_AGRT7 - Also known as ipt, tmr. Experimental evidence at protein level: Swiss-Prot protein existence level 1. Transfers dimethylallyl groups to AMP as part of the biosynthesis of cytokinin phytohormones. From Agrobacterium tumefaciens (strain T37).
  11307..11374   +  misc_RNA       tracrRNA (fragment): trans-activating CRISPR RNA for the Streptococcus pyogenes CRISPR/Cas9 system
  11378..11451   +  ncRNA          tRNA: Accession: RF00005 - tRNA
  11519..11586   +  misc_RNA       tracrRNA (fragment): trans-activating CRISPR RNA for the Streptococcus pyogenes CRISPR/Cas9 system
  11590..11663   +  ncRNA          tRNA: Accession: RF00005 - tRNA
