[The description below was written by a language model from this plasmid's Addgene catalogue record and pLannotate feature annotations shown in this document.]
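Description:
pDL691 is a plant-expression binary vector built on the pEE844 backbone that carries, between nopaline-type left and right T-DNA border repeats, a cDNA copy of tobacco rattle virus RNA2 (TRV2) engineered for virus-mediated gene editing in tomato. In bacteria it is maintained through a high-copy ColE1/pUC-type origin (with the pBR322 bom region) and selected with kanamycin via an aphA-3 aminoglycoside phosphotransferase gene. The pVS1 oriV, RepA and StaA functions provide replication and stable inheritance in Agrobacterium, the delivery host for T-DNA transfer.

Within the T-DNA, an enhanced CaMV 35S promoter with a duplicated enhancer launches transcription of the viral RNA, which includes the TRV capsid protein gene. Downstream, under what the record lists as a PEBV sub-genomic promoter (not annotated in the feature table), sits the Agrobacterium tumefaciens isopentenyl transferase gene (ipt), a cytokinin-biosynthesis enzyme. It is followed by two single-guide RNAs with Streptococcus pyogenes Cas9 scaffolds, targeting the tomato genes SlUGT75C1 and SlHAIRLESS. Each guide is followed by a tRNA element, which the depositor identifies as tRNA-Ile-derived mobility sequence intended to promote movement of the RNAs through the plant. The viral 3′ tRNA-like structure pseudoknot, a hammerhead ribozyme that presumably trims the transcript to a defined 3′ end, and a NOS terminator close the cassette.

The plasmid encodes no Cas9 and no TRV RNA1, so these must be supplied separately. According to the associated publication title, the design is used to obtain heritable edits in tomato by virally delivering ipt and guide RNAs to latent axillary meristematic cells.
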