Addgene plasmid #231166: pDL691
Purpose: T-DNA encoding TRV2 with ipt and mobile gRNAs targeting SlUGT75C1 and SlHAIRLESS
Depositing lab: Daniel Voytas. Depositing organization: University of Minnesota. Publication: Heritable gene editing in tomato through viral delivery of isopentenyl transferase and single-guide RNAs to latent axillary meristematic cells. Liu D, Ellison EE, Myers EA, Donahue LI, Xuan S, Swanson R, Qi S, Prichard LE, Starker CG, Voytas DF. Proc Natl Acad Sci U S A. 2024 Sep 24;121(39):e2406486121. doi: 10.1073/pnas.2406486121. Epub 2024 Sep 16. PubMed 39284063.
Backbone
  Vector backbone: pEE844
  Vector type: Plant Expression
Growth in bacteria
  Bacterial resistance: Kanamycin, 50 μg/mL
  Growth temperature: 37°C
  Growth strain: DH5alpha
  Copy number: High Copy
Gene/Insert
  Gene/Insert name: ipt and mobile gRNAs targeting SlUGT75C1 and SlHAIRLESS
  gRNA/shRNA sequence: CCTATCGTCAGGTGTACCTG, AGGGTGCATGAGGCTTGCCA
  Species: Solanum lycopersicum, Agrobacterium tumefaciens
  Promoter: PEBV sub-genomic
  Cloning method: Restriction Enzyme; 5′ cloning site unknown (unknown if destroyed)
Terms and licenses: Academic/Nonprofit Terms; Industry Terms: Not Available to Industry
Depositor comments: also contains mobile sequences from tRNAIleu
How to cite: pDL691 was a gift from Daniel Voytas (Addgene plasmid # 231166 ; http://n2t.net/addgene:231166 ; RRID:Addgene_231166)
